>Addgene plasmid #114235 | pMXLK_bFq | addgene full sequence | sequence record 225045 | Addgene NGS Result
CACTCTGTGACTTGGTCTCATGCCGGAGTGAGACCGGCCTAGCAGGTGTGAGTTTGCAGCTGGCACGACA
GGTTTCCCGACTGGAAAGCGGGCAGTGAGCGCAACGCAATTAATGTGAGTTAGCTCACTCATTAGGCACC
CCAGGCTTTACACTTTATGCTTCCGGCTCGTATGTTGTGTGGAATTGTGAGCGGATAACAATTTCACACA
GGAAACAGCTATGACCATGATTACGCCAAGCTTGCATGCCTGCAGGTCGACTCTAGAGGATCCCCGGGTA
CCGAGCTCGAATTCACTGGCCGTCGTTTTACAACGTCGTGACTGGGAAAACCCTGGCGTTACCCAACTTA
ATCGCCTTGCAGCACATCCCCCTTTCGCCAGCTGGCGTAATAGCGAAGAGGCCCGCACCGATCGCCCTTC
CCAACAGTTGCGCAGCCTGAATGGCGAATGGCGCCTGATGCGGTATTTTCTCCTTACGCATCTGTGCGGT
ATTTCACACCGCATATGGTGCACTCTCAGTACAATCTGCTCTGATGCCGCATAGTTAAGCCAGCCCCGAC
ACCCGCCAACACCCGCTGACGCGCCCTGACGGGCTTGTCTGCTCCCGGCATCCGCTTACAGACAAGCTGT
GACAAGTACCACCTGGAACGCCAAAGGTCTCACGCTTGAGACCAAGTCACGAAGTGTGCGGCCGCCTTCG
TGCGCGGAACCCCTATTTGTTTATTTTTCTAAATACATTCAAATATGTATCCGCTCATGAGACAATAACC
CTGATAAATGCTTCAATAATATTGAAAAAGGAAGAGTATGGCTAAAATGAGAATATCACCGGAATTGAAA
AAACTGATCGAAAAATACCGCTGCGTAAAAGATACGGAAGGAATGTCTCCTGCTAAGGTATATAAGCTGG
TGGGAGAAAATGAAAACCTATATTTAAAAATGACGGACAGCCGGTATAAAGGGACCACCTATGATGTGGA
ACGGGAAAAGGACATGATGCTATGGCTGGAAGGAAAGCTGCCTGTTCCAAAGGTCCTGCACTTTGAACGG
CATGATGGCTGGAGCAATCTGCTCATGAGTGAGGCCGATGGCGTCCTTTGCTCGGAAGAGTATGAAGATG
AACAAAGCCCTGAAAAGATTATCGAGCTGTATGCGGAGTGCATCAGGCTCTTTCACTCCATCGACATATC
GGATTGTCCCTATACGAATAGCTTAGACAGCCGCTTAGCCGAATTGGATTACTTACTGAATAACGATCTG
GCCGATGTGGATTGCGAAAACTGGGAAGAGGACACTCCATTTAAAGATCCGCGCGAGCTGTATGATTTTT
TAAAGACGGAAAAGCCCGAAGAGGAACTTGTCTTTTCCCACGGCGACCTGGGAGACAGCAACATCTTTGT
GAAAGATGGCAAAGTAAGTGGCTTTATTGATCTTGGGAGAAGCGGCAGGGCGGACAAGTGGTATGACATT
GCCTTCTGCGTCCGGTCGCTCAGGGAGGATATCGGGGAAGAACAGTATGTCGAGCTATTTTTTGACTTAC
TGGGGATCAAGCCTGATTGGGAGAAAATAAAATATTATATTTTACTGGATGAATTGTTTTAGGAGCCTGT
TTAATAAGATGATCTTCTTGAGATCGTTTTGGTCTGCGCGTAATCTCTTGCTCTGAAAACGAAAAAACCG
CCTTGCAGGGCGGTTTTTCGAAGGTTCTCTGAGCTACCAACTCTTTGAACCGAGGTAACTGGCTTGGAGG
AGCGCAGTCACCAAAACTTGTCCTTTCAGTTTAGCCTTAACCGGCGCATGACTTCAAGACTAACTCCTCT
AAATCAATTACCAGTGGCTGCTGCCAGTGGTGCTTTTGCATGTCTTTCCGGGTTGGACTCAAGACGATAG
TTACCGGATAAGGCGCAGCGGTCGGACTGAACGGGGGGTTCGTGCATACAGTCCAGCTTGGAGCGAACTG
CCTACCCGGAACTGAGTGTCAGGCGTGGAATGAGACAAACGCGGCCATAACAGCGGAATGACACCGGTAA
ACCGAAAGGCAGGAACAGGAGAGCGCACGAGGGAGCCGCCAGGGGGAAACGCCTGGTATCTTTATAGTCC
TGTCGGGTTTCGCCACCACTGATTTGAGCGTCAGATTTCGTGATGCTTGTCAGGGGGGCGGAGCCTATGG
AAAAACGGCTTTGCCGCGGCCCTCTCACTTCCCTGTTAAGTATCTTCCTGGCATCTTCCAGGAAATCTCC
GCCCCGTTCGTAAGCCATTTCCGCTCGCCGCAGTCGAACGACCGAGCGTAGCGAGTCAGTGAGCGAGGAA
GCGGAATATATCCTGTATCACATATTCTGCTGACGCACCGGTGCAGCCTTTTTTCTCCTGCCACATGAAG
CACTTCACTGACACCCTCATCAGTGCCAACATAGTAAGCCAGTATACACTCCGCTAGCGCGCAAGCGGCC
GCA
Features (pLannotate 1.2.2; 12 found; start..end, strand, type, name):
     55..98      +  CDS            lacI (fragment): lac repressor; lacI; The lac repressor binds to the lac operator to inhibit transcription in E. coli. This inhibition can be relieved by adding lactose or isopropyl-β-D-thiogalactopyranoside (IPTG).
    111..132     +  protein_bind   CAP binding site: CAP binding activates transcription in the presence of cAMP. E. coli catabolite activator protein
    147..177     +  promoter       lac promoter: promoter for the E. coli lac operon
    185..201     +  protein_bind   lac operator: The lac repressor binds to the lac operator to inhibit transcription in E. coli. This inhibition can be relieved by adding lactose or isopropyl-β-D-thiogalactopyranoside (IPTG). lac repressor encoded by lacI
    238..294     -  misc_feature   MCS: pUC18/19 multiple cloning site
    291..448     +  CDS            lacZα (fragment): LacZα fragment of β-galactosidase; lacZ fragment
    454..553     -  misc_feature   bom (fragment): basis of mobility region from pBR322
    703..807     +  promoter       AmpR promoter: bla
    808..1602    +  CDS            KanR: aminoglycoside phosphotransferase; aphA-3; confers resistance to kanamycin
   1628..2173    +  rep_origin     p15A ori: Plasmids containing the medium-copy-number p15A origin of replication can be propagated in E. coli cells that contain a second plasmid with the ColE1 origin.
   2261..2316    +  rep_origin     RSF ori (fragment): Plasmids containing the RSF 1030 origin of replication can be propagated in E. coli cells that contain additional plasmids with compatible origins.
   2415..2436    -  misc_feature   bom (fragment): basis of mobility region from pBR322
