[The description below was written by a language model from this plasmid's Addgene catalogue record and pLannotate feature annotations shown in this document.]
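Description:
pMXLK_bFq is a small (about 2.5 kb) synthetic-biology cloning vector from the MetClo system, a hierarchical DNA assembly method that uses methylase-assisted protection so that a single type IIS restriction enzyme can be reused at every assembly level. This member of the pMXLK backbone family is configured for BsaI-based MetClo and carries the adaptor sequence type designated b-q, which defines the flanking sequences an assembled fragment acquires and so its position in the next round of assembly. The BsaI and methylase recognition sites are not annotated in the feature table, so their exact arrangement cannot be read from the record.

The plasmid replicates in E. coli from a p15A origin, catalogued as low copy, which is compatible with ColE1-type plasmids. Selection is by kanamycin, through an aminoglycoside phosphotransferase (KanR) coding sequence driven by the AmpR (bla) promoter. Short fragments annotated as RSF ori, pBR322 bom and lacI appear to be partial sequence matches flanking these parts rather than functional elements.

The listed insert is a LacZα cassette: a CAP binding site, lac promoter and lac operator lie upstream of a pUC18/19-type multiple cloning site and a lacZα fragment. In assembly vectors of this kind, such a cassette typically serves as a replaceable screening marker. Successful insertion of assembled DNA displaces LacZα, so recombinant colonies can be distinguished from parental vector by blue/white screening in an α-complementing host. The construct is therefore an empty recipient vector for building multi-part DNA assemblies, not an expression plasmid carrying a gene of interest.
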