Addgene plasmid #114235: pMXLK_bFq
Purpose: POC12375, MetClo assembly vector with p15A replication origin and kanamycin resistance for BsaI-based MetClo, adaptor sequence type b-q
Depositing lab: Christopher A. O'Callaghan. Depositing organization: University of Oxford. Publication: MetClo: methylase-assisted hierarchical DNA assembly using a single type IIS restriction enzyme. Lin D, O'Callaghan CA. Nucleic Acids Res. 2018 Jul 9. pii: 5050631. doi: 10.1093/nar/gky596. PubMed 29986052.
Backbone
  Vector backbone: pMXLK
  Vector type: Synthetic Biology
Growth in bacteria
  Bacterial resistance: Kanamycin, 50 μg/mL
  Growth temperature: 37°C
  Growth strain: DH5alpha
  Copy number: Low Copy
Gene/Insert
  Gene/Insert name: LacZalpha
  Species: Synthetic
  Cloning method: Restriction Enzyme; 5′ cloning site unknown (unknown if destroyed)
Terms and licenses: Academic/Nonprofit Terms; Industry Terms: Not Available to Industry
How to cite: pMXLK_bFq was a gift from Christopher A. O'Callaghan (Addgene plasmid # 114235 ; http://n2t.net/addgene:114235 ; RRID:Addgene_114235)
